>Addgene plasmid #15150 | pBS CHX10 3'UTR (CC#56) | addgene partial sequence | sequence record 21655 | T7 5'-TAATACGACTCACTATAGGG-3'
GGCGGCCGCTCTAGAACTAGTGGATCCCCCGGGCTGCAGGAATTCTTTTCTCACTGTATGTACATTATTT
ACACAGCGTGGGCTATAATCTAACACGTCGAACAAACGGGGGACAAAGACAGATGGGGCTGGATGGAAGG
GGTTACTTCTGACAGAATAAAAACAGCAGCTCTGGGGAGAGGGTGCCTGGCTGGGATAGAAGGGCAATGT
CAGCACGGGATGCTGTGAAGTACAGCGGCTTTGGCTGCATGGGTCTGCGTGCACACATGGGGTCAGTGAG
GAGACGTATGTACACATTACAGTGTGTGCCGGGGGTGCATCTGCATGGCTGTCATTCCCTTCAGGGCTCA
GAAGGAGAGCAGGGCAAATTTACTTCAATAAATACCTTGGGAAAATGTTGTCTAGCCTGAGAGGCTTTAG
CTGTGTGTGGCACTGGCCTCCGAGTGCGTATGGGGGAGATGACGGTGTAGGCTGAGGTCACTGGAGCTGT
GAGCTGGGAACGGGGCATGGCATCTGCAAGCTAAACCTGCGTTTCCTCACGTAATGGAGGCACAAATCAG
CCACTCCAAACCAGCAGCCCCATCCCAGCAGCTGTCAGTGCTGAGCTGGGAGAGCCAAGTAGCTCAGCGT
TTCACACACACAGGGCCATGGGCTCATCGTGCCAGGGGCAGTGGGGTCCCCTGGGGTGTGGAACACAGCG
GGATGGGGCG
