[The description below was written by a language model from this plasmid's Addgene catalogue record.]
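Description:
pBS CHX10 3'UTR is a small, high-copy bacterial cloning plasmid built on the pBluescript KS backbone (about 3 kb) and carrying a roughly 0.95 kb fragment of chicken (Gallus gallus) Chx10 cDNA, the homeobox gene now designated VSX2. It is maintained in standard E. coli cloning strains under ampicillin selection. Although catalogued as a bacterial expression vector, it functions as a template plasmid rather than a protein-expression construct. The insert consists of 3' untranslated sequence, running from a StuI site to the 3' end of the cDNA, and was introduced by restriction-enzyme cloning.

The usefulness of the construct comes from the pBluescript architecture, in which the polylinker is flanked by opposing T7 and T3 bacteriophage RNA polymerase promoters; the record lists T7 and T3 as the sequencing primers at the 5' and 3' sides of the insert. After linearisation, in vitro transcription from the appropriate promoter yields strand-specific labelled RNA. The depositor states that the plasmid was used to generate antisense riboprobes, but the record does not specify which polymerase gives the antisense strand or which enzyme is used to linearise the template. Restricting the probe to the 3' UTR avoids the conserved coding regions shared with related homeobox genes. This fits the associated study, which compared expression of Chx10 and the closely related Chx10-1 in the developing chicken retina. No feature table accompanies the record, so the details of the backbone elements given here are inferred from the standard pBluescript KS design.
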