Addgene plasmid #15150: pBS CHX10 3'UTR (CC#56)
Depositing lab: Connie Cepko. Depositing organization: Harvard Medical School. Publication: Expression of Chx10 and Chx10-1 in the developing chicken retina. Chen CM, Cepko CL. Mech Dev. 2000 Feb . 90(2):293-7. 10.1016/S0925-4773(99)00251-8 PubMed 10640715.
Backbone
  Vector backbone: pBluescript KS
  Backbone size w/o insert (bp): 3000
  Vector type: Bacterial Expression
Growth in bacteria
  Bacterial resistance: Ampicillin, 100 μg/mL
  Growth temperature: 37°C
  Growth strain: DH5alpha
  Copy number: High Copy
Gene/Insert
  Gene/Insert name: CHX10 3'UTR
  Species: G. gallus (chicken)
  Insert size (bp): 950
  GenBank ID: AF178671
  Entrez Gene: VSX2 (a.k.a. CHX10)
  Cloning method: Restriction Enzyme
  Sequencing primers: 5′ T7; 3′ T3
Terms and licenses: Academic/Nonprofit Terms; Industry Terms: Not Available to Industry
Depositor comments: The Chx10 cDNA fragment containing 0.95 kb of the 3' untranslated region (UTR) (StuI to 3' end). Used for generating antisense riboprobes.
How to cite: pBS CHX10 3'UTR (CC#56) was a gift from Connie Cepko (Addgene plasmid # 15150 ; http://n2t.net/addgene:15150 ; RRID:Addgene_15150)
